Addgene plasmid #126910: pCfB8792
Purpose: Template for PCR amplification of ADE2 gRNA biobrick for targeting Saccharomyces cerevisiae ADE2 gene
Depositing lab: Irina Borodina. Depositing organization: Danmarks Tekniske Universitet. Publication: A teaching protocol demonstrating the use of EasyClone and CRISPR/Cas9 for metabolic engineering of Saccharomyces cerevisiae and Yarrowia lipolytica. Milne N, Tramontin LRR, Borodina I. FEMS Yeast Res. 2019 Sep 26. pii: foz062. doi: 10.1093/femsyr/foz062. PubMed 31556952.
Backbone
  Vector backbone: pUC19
  Vector type: Synthetic Biology
Growth in bacteria
  Bacterial resistance: Ampicillin, 100 μg/mL
  Growth temperature: 37°C
  Growth strain: DH5alpha
  Copy number: High Copy
Gene/Insert
  Gene/Insert name: ADE2 gRNA
  gRNA/shRNA sequence: AATTGTAGAGACTATCCACA
  Species: S. cerevisiae (budding yeast)
  Cloning method: Unknown
Terms and licenses: Academic/Nonprofit Terms; Industry Terms: Not Available to Industry
How to cite: pCfB8792 was a gift from Irina Borodina (Addgene plasmid # 126910 ; http://n2t.net/addgene:126910 ; RRID:Addgene_126910)
