[The description below was written by a language model from this plasmid's Addgene catalogue record and pLannotate feature annotations shown in this document.]
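Description:
pCfB8792 is a small (about 3.1 kb) pUC19-based plasmid, catalogued as a synthetic biology vector, that serves as a PCR template rather than as a construct to be delivered into yeast directly. It is maintained in E. coli as a high-copy plasmid through the ColE1/pUC origin of replication and selected with ampicillin via the β-lactamase (AmpR) gene and its own promoter. The rest of the annotated backbone is standard pUC19 material: the CAP binding site, lac promoter and operator, a fragment of the multiple cloning site, and a partial lacZα coding sequence that is interrupted by the insert, along with short remnants of lacI, bom and rop. No yeast origin of replication or yeast selection marker is annotated, which fits its role as a template only.

The payload is a guide RNA expression cassette for Saccharomyces cerevisiae placed in the cloning region. The SNR52 promoter, an RNA polymerase III promoter from a yeast small nucleolar RNA gene, drives a transcript consisting of a 20-nucleotide spacer directed against the S. cerevisiae ADE2 gene, fused to the Streptococcus pyogenes Cas9 gRNA scaffold and ended by the SUP4 tRNA terminator. The spacer itself is not annotated as a feature, but the gap between promoter and scaffold matches its expected position.

According to the record, the cassette is amplified by PCR as an "ADE2 gRNA biobrick" for assembly into a yeast gRNA vector. It was deposited with a teaching protocol demonstrating EasyClone and CRISPR/Cas9 metabolic engineering in yeast. The record does not state the cloning method used to build it.
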