Features (pLannotate 1.2.2; 14 found; start..end, strand, type, name):
     89..110     +  protein_bind   CAP binding site: CAP binding activates transcription in the presence of cAMP. E. coli catabolite activator protein
    125..155     +  promoter       lac promoter: promoter for the E. coli lac operon
    163..179     +  protein_bind   lac operator: The lac repressor binds to the lac operator to inhibit transcription in E. coli. This inhibition can be relieved by adding lactose or isopropyl-β-D-thiogalactopyranoside (IPTG). lac repressor encoded by lacI
    216..253     -  misc_feature   MCS (fragment): pUC18/19 multiple cloning site
    282..550     +  promoter       SNR52 promoter: promoter for the S. cerevisiae small nucleolar RNA gene SNR52
    571..645     +  misc_RNA       gRNA scaffold: guide RNA scaffold for the Streptococcus pyogenes CRISPR/Cas9 system
    650..669     +  terminator     SUP4 terminator: transcription terminator for the S. cerevisiae SUP4 tRNA gene
    713..870     +  CDS            lacZα (fragment): LacZα fragment of β-galactosidase; lacZ fragment
    876..975     -  misc_feature   bom (fragment): basis of mobility region from pBR322
   1077..1112    -  CDS            rop (fragment): Rop protein, which maintains plasmids at low copy number; rop
   1207..1311    +  promoter       AmpR promoter: bla
   1312..2172    +  CDS            AmpR: β-lactamase; bla; confers resistance to ampicillin, carbenicillin, and related antibiotics
   2343..2931    +  rep_origin     ori: high-copy-number ColE1/pMB1/pBR322/pUC origin of replication
   3114..76      +  CDS            lacI (fragment) (across the origin): lac repressor; lacI; The lac repressor binds to the lac operator to inhibit transcription in E. coli. This inhibition can be relieved by adding lactose or isopropyl-β-D-thiogalactopyranoside (IPTG).
>Addgene plasmid #126910 | pCfB8792 | addgene full sequence | sequence record 248788 | Addgene NGS Result
CGCCTCTCCCCGCGCGTTGGCCGATTCATTAATGCAGCTGGCACGACAGGTTTCCCGACTGGAAAGCGGG
CAGTGAGCGCAACGCAATTAATGTGAGTTAGCTCACTCATTAGGCACCCCAGGCTTTACACTTTATGCTT
CCGGCTCGTATGTTGTGTGGAATTGTGAGCGGATAACAATTTCACACAGGAAACAGCTATGACCATGATT
ACGCCAAGCTTGCATGCCTGCAGGTCGACTCTAGAGGATCCCCCGTGCGATAGGGAACAAAAGCTGGAGC
TTCTTTGAAAAGATAATGTATGATTATGCTTTCACTCATATTTATACAGAAACTTGATGTTTTCTTTCGA
GTATATACAAGGTGATTACATGTACGTTTGAAGTACAACTCTAGATTTTGTAGTGCCCTCTTGGGCTAGC
GGTAAAGGTGCGCATTTTTTCACACCCTACAATGTTCTGTTCAAAAGATTTTGGTCAAACGCTGTAGAAG
TGAAAGTTGGTGCGCATGTTTCGGCGTTCGAAACTTCTCCGCAGTGAAAGATAAATGATCAATTGTAGAG
ACTATCCACAGTTTTAGAGCTAGAAATAGCAAGTTAAAATAAGGCTAGTCCGTTATCAACTTGAAAAAGT
GGCACCGAGTCGGTGGTGCTTTTTTTGTTTTTTATGTCTTCGAGTCATGTAATTAGTTAATCGCGTGGGG
TACCGAGCTCGAATTCACTGGCCGTCGTTTTACAACGTCGTGACTGGGAAAACCCTGGCGTTACCCAACT
TAATCGCCTTGCAGCACATCCCCCTTTCGCCAGCTGGCGTAATAGCGAAGAGGCCCGCACCGATCGCCCT
TCCCAACAGTTGCGCAGCCTGAATGGCGAATGGCGCCTGATGCGGTATTTTCTCCTTACGCATCTGTGCG
GTATTTCACACCGCATATGGTGCACTCTCAGTACAATCTGCTCTGATGCCGCATAGTTAAGCCAGCCCCG
ACACCCGCCAACACCCGCTGACGCGCCCTGACGGGCTTGTCTGCTCCCGGCATCCGCTTACAGACAAGCT
GTGACCGTCTCCGGGAGCTGCATGTGTCAGAGGTTTTCACCGTCATCACCGAAACGCGCGAGACGAAAGG
GCCTCGTGATACGCCTATTTTTATAGGTTAATGTCATGATAATAATGGTTTCTTAGACGTCAGGTGGCAC
TTTTCGGGGAAATGTGCGCGGAACCCCTATTTGTTTATTTTTCTAAATACATTCAAATATGTATCCGCTC
ATGAGACAATAACCCTGATAAATGCTTCAATAATATTGAAAAAGGAAGAGTATGAGTATTCAACATTTCC
GTGTCGCCCTTATTCCCTTTTTTGCGGCATTTTGCCTTCCTGTTTTTGCTCACCCAGAAACGCTGGTGAA
AGTAAAAGATGCTGAAGATCAGTTGGGTGCACGAGTGGGTTACATCGAACTGGATCTCAACAGCGGTAAG
ATCCTTGAGAGTTTTCGCCCCGAAGAACGTTTTCCAATGATGAGCACTTTTAAAGTTCTGCTATGTGGCG
CGGTATTATCCCGTATTGACGCCGGGCAAGAGCAACTCGGTCGCCGCATACACTATTCTCAGAATGACTT
GGTTGAGTACTCACCAGTCACAGAAAAGCATCTTACGGATGGCATGACAGTAAGAGAATTATGCAGTGCT
GCCATAACCATGAGTGATAACACTGCGGCCAACTTACTTCTGACAACGATCGGAGGACCGAAGGAGCTAA
CCGCTTTTTTGCACAACATGGGGGATCATGTAACTCGCCTTGATCGTTGGGAACCGGAGCTGAATGAAGC
CATACCAAACGACGAGCGTGACACCACGATGCCTGTAGCAATGGCAACAACGTTGCGCAAACTATTAACT
GGCGAACTACTTACTCTAGCTTCCCGGCAACAATTAATAGACTGGATGGAGGCGGATAAAGTTGCAGGAC
CACTTCTGCGCTCGGCCCTTCCGGCTGGCTGGTTTATTGCTGATAAATCTGGAGCCGGTGAGCGTGGGTC
TCGCGGTATCATTGCAGCACTGGGGCCAGATGGTAAGCCCTCCCGTATCGTAGTTATCTACACGACGGGG
AGTCAGGCAACTATGGATGAACGAAATAGACAGATCGCTGAGATAGGTGCCTCACTGATTAAGCATTGGT
AACTGTCAGACCAAGTTTACTCATATATACTTTAGATTGATTTAAAACTTCATTTTTAATTTAAAAGGAT
CTAGGTGAAGATCCTTTTTGATAATCTCATGACCAAAATCCCTTAACGTGAGTTTTCGTTCCACTGAGCG
TCAGACCCCGTAGAAAAGATCAAAGGATCTTCTTGAGATCCTTTTTTTCTGCGCGTAATCTGCTGCTTGC
AAACAAAAAAACCACCGCTACCAGCGGTGGTTTGTTTGCCGGATCAAGAGCTACCAACTCTTTTTCCGAA
GGTAACTGGCTTCAGCAGAGCGCAGATACCAAATACTGTTCTTCTAGTGTAGCCGTAGTTAGGCCACCAC
TTCAAGAACTCTGTAGCACCGCCTACATACCTCGCTCTGCTAATCCTGTTACCAGTGGCTGCTGCCAGTG
GCGATAAGTCGTGTCTTACCGGGTTGGACTCAAGACGATAGTTACCGGATAAGGCGCAGCGGTCGGGCTG
AACGGGGGGTTCGTGCACACAGCCCAGCTTGGAGCGAACGACCTACACCGAACTGAGATACCTACAGCGT
GAGCTATGAGAAAGCGCCACGCTTCCCGAAGGGAGAAAGGCGGACAGGTATCCGGTAAGCGGCAGGGTCG
GAACAGGAGAGCGCACGAGGGAGCTTCCAGGGGGAAACGCCTGGTATCTTTATAGTCCTGTCGGGTTTCG
CCACCTCTGACTTGAGCGTCGATTTTTGTGATGCTCGTCAGGGGGGCGGAGCCTATGGAAAAACGCCAGC
AACGCGGCCTTTTTACGGTTCCTGGCCTTTTGCTGGCCTTTTGCTCACATGTTCTTTCCTGCGTTATCCC
CTGATTCTGTGGATAACCGTATTACCGCCTTTGAGTGAGCTGATACCGCTCGCCGCAGCCGAACGACCGA
GCGCAGCGAGTCAGTGAGCGAGGAAGCGGAAGAGCGCCCAATACGCAAAC
